Addgene plasmid #21871: pMLM36 (aka pBR-UV5-GP-FD2)
Purpose: (Empty Backbone)
Depositing lab: Keith Joung. Depositing organization: Massachusetts General Hospital. Publication: Oligomerized pool engineering (OPEN): an 'open-source' protocol for making customized zinc-finger arrays. Maeder ML, Thibodeau-Beganny S, Sander JD, Voytas DF, Joung JK. Nat Protoc. 2009. 4(10):1471-501. 10.1038/nprot.2009.98 PubMed 19798082.
Backbone
  Vector backbone: pMLM36
  Backbone size (bp): 3508
  Vector type: Bacterial Expression
Growth in bacteria
  Bacterial resistance: Ampicillin, 100 μg/mL
  Growth temperature: 37°C
  Growth strain: XL1 Blue
  Growth instructions: Grow in liquid LB supplemented with 50 µg/ml carbenicillin or on LB plates supplemented with 100 µg/ml carbenicillin. Due to toxicity associated with high expression from the lacUV5 promoter, this plasmid must be propagated in a lacIq strain (e.g. XL-1 Blue).
  Copy number: Low Copy
Gene/Insert
  Gene/Insert name: None
  Cloning method: Restriction Enzyme
  Sequencing primers: 5′ lac promoter
Terms and licenses: Academic/Nonprofit Terms; Industry Terms: Not Available to Industry
Depositor comments: Combinatorial libraries of zinc finger arrays made by OPEN are cloned into this plasmid (see Maeder et al., Mol Cel 2008, PMID 18657511). Ligate zinc finger array fragments with BbsI-digested pBR-UV5-GP-FD2 vector backbone to create plasmids that express the zinc finger array as a FLAG-tagged Gal11P fusion in the B2H system. The lacUV5 promoter which drives expression of the Gal11P fusion protein contains a lac operator and therefore can be repressed by lac repressor. This plasmid is a low copy number plasmid and therefore we recommend that minipreps be performed from a 4 to 10 ml culture. Annotations for pMLM36: 12-17: lacUV5 promoter -35 box / 36-41: lacUV5 promoter -10 box / 48: lacUV5 promoter transcription start point / 86-88: Start codon for Gal11P protein fragment / 89-358: Coding sequence for Gal11P a.a. 263-352 (with additional translationally silent mutations) / 407-412: BbsI site #1 / 433-438: BbsI site #2 / 568-1024: f1 phage origin of replication / 1156-2013: beta-lactamase gene cassette (confers resistance to ampicillin and carbenicillin) / 2016-2956: ColE1 origin of replication (plasmid origin) / 3203-3390: rop gene (associated with regulation of copy number)
How to cite: pMLM36 (aka pBR-UV5-GP-FD2) was a gift from Keith Joung (Addgene plasmid # 21871 ; http://n2t.net/addgene:21871 ; RRID:Addgene_21871)
