[The description below was written by a language model from this plasmid's Addgene catalogue record and the feature table of its GenBank file.]
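Description:
pMLM36, also known as pBR-UV5-GP-FD2, is a 3,508 bp empty bacterial expression backbone derived from pBR322-type sequences. It serves as the recipient vector for zinc finger array libraries generated by the OPEN (Oligomerized Pool Engineering) method. It replicates from a ColE1/pMB1-family origin. The retained rop gene, together with the pBR322 bom region, keeps the plasmid at low copy number, even though the automated annotation labels the origin generically as high-copy. Selection is through the beta-lactamase gene (ampicillin/carbenicillin resistance), and an f1 phage origin allows production of single-stranded DNA.

The expression cassette is driven by the lacUV5 promoter, an "up" variant of the E. coli lac promoter, followed by a lac operator so that transcription can be repressed by lac repressor. Downstream lies a start codon and coding sequence for a fragment of yeast Gal11P (amino acids 263–352, carrying silent mutations), a FLAG epitope, and a pair of BbsI sites. Digesting with BbsI and ligating in a zinc finger array fragment yields a plasmid expressing the array as a FLAG-tagged Gal11P fusion. This fusion is the DNA-binding component in the bacterial two-hybrid (B2H) selection system used to identify arrays that bind a chosen target site. Because strong lacUV5 expression is toxic, the depositor notes that the plasmid needs a lacIq host that supplies ample repressor.

The depositor's coordinate annotations and the GenBank feature table describe the same elements, but they are numbered from different start points and in opposite orientation. The Gal11P coding region and the BbsI sites appear only in the depositor's notes.
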