LOCUS       Exported 3508 bp ds-DNA circular SYN 12-MAY-2021
DEFINITION  synthetic circular DNA
ACCESSION   .
VERSION     .
KEYWORDS    pMLM36 (aka pBR-UV5-GP-FD2)
SOURCE      synthetic DNA construct
  ORGANISM  synthetic DNA construct
REFERENCE   1 (bases 1 to 3508)
  TITLE     OPEN plasmids
REFERENCE   2 (bases 1 to 3508)
  AUTHORS   .
  TITLE     Direct Submission
  JOURNAL   Exported May 12, 2021 from SnapGene Server 1.1.58
            http://www.snapgene.com
FEATURES             Location/Qualifiers
     source          1..3508
                     /organism="synthetic DNA construct"
                     /mol_type="other DNA"
     CDS             112..303
                     /codon_start=1
                     /gene="rop"
                     /product="Rop protein, which maintains plasmids at low copy
                     number"
                     /label=rop
                     /translation="MTKQEKTALNMARFIRSQTLTLLEKLNELDADEQADICESLHDHA
                     DELYRSCLARFGDDGENL"
     primer_bind     complement(297..319)
                     /label=pGEX 3'
                     /note="pGEX vectors, reverse primer"
     misc_feature    405..545
                     /label=bom
                     /note="basis of mobility region from pBR322"
     primer_bind     460..479
                     /label=pRS-marker
                     /note="pRS vectors, use to sequence yeast selectable
                     marker"
     primer_bind     complement(560..577)
                     /label=L4440
                     /note="L4440 vector, forward primer"
     rep_origin      complement(731..1319)
                     /direction=LEFT
                     /label=ori
                     /note="high-copy-number ColE1/pMB1/pBR322/pUC origin of
                     replication"
     primer_bind     complement(811..830)
                     /label=pBR322ori-F
                     /note="pBR322 origin, forward primer"
     CDS             complement(1490..2350)
                     /codon_start=1
                     /gene="bla"
                     /product="beta-lactamase"
                     /label=AmpR
                     /note="confers resistance to ampicillin, carbenicillin, and
                     related antibiotics"
                     /translation="MSIQHFRVALIPFFAAFCLPVFAHPETLVKVKDAEDQLGARVGYI
                     ELDLNSGKILESFRPEERFPMMSTFKVLLCGAVLSRIDAGQEQLGRRIHYSQNDLVEYS
                     PVTEKHLTDGMTVRELCSAAITMSDNTAANLLLTTIGGPKELTAFLHNMGDHVTRLDRW
                     EPELNEAIPNDERDTTMPVAMATTLRKLLTGELLTLASRQQLIDWMEADKVAGPLLRSA
                     LPAGWFIADKSGAGERGSRGIIAALGPDGKPSRIVVIYTTGSQATMDERNRQIAEIGAS
                     LIKHW"
     primer_bind     2113..2132
                     /label=Amp-R
                     /note="Ampicillin resistance gene, reverse primer"
     promoter        complement(2351..2455)
                     /gene="bla"
                     /label=AmpR promoter
     rep_origin      complement(2481..2936)
                     /direction=LEFT
                     /label=f1 ori
                     /note="f1 bacteriophage origin of replication; arrow
                     indicates direction of (+) strand synthesis"
     primer_bind     complement(2618..2639)
                     /label=F1ori-F
                     /note="F1 origin, forward primer"
     primer_bind     2830..2849
                     /label=F1ori-R
                     /note="F1 origin, reverse primer"
     CDS             complement(3114..3137)
                     /codon_start=1
                     /product="FLAG(R) epitope tag, followed by an enterokinase
                     cleavage site"
                     /label=FLAG
                     /translation="DYKDDDDK"
     primer_bind     complement(3428..3450)
                     /label=M13/pUC Reverse
                     /note="In lacZ gene"
     protein_bind    3439..3455
                     /label=lac operator
                     /bound_moiety="lac repressor encoded by lacI"
                     /note="The lac repressor binds to the lac operator to
                     inhibit transcription in E. coli. This inhibition can be
                     relieved by adding lactose or
                     isopropyl-beta-D-thiogalactopyranoside (IPTG)."
     promoter        complement(3463..3493)
                     /label=lac UV5 promoter
                     /note="E. coli lac promoter with an ""up"" mutation"
ORIGIN
        1 tccagtaacc gggcatgttc atcatcagta acccgtatcg tgagcatcct ctctcgtttc
       61 atcggtatca ttacccccat gaacagaaat cccccttaca cggaggcatc agtgaccaaa
      121 caggaaaaaa ccgcccttaa catggcccgc tttatcagaa gccagacatt aacgcttctg
      181 gagaaactca acgagctgga cgcggatgaa caggcagaca tctgtgaatc gcttcacgac
      241 cacgctgatg agctttaccg cagctgcctc gcgcgtttcg gtgatgacgg tgaaaacctc
      301 tgacacatgc agctcccgga gacggtcaca gcttgtctgt aagcggatgc cgggagcaga
      361 caagcccgtc agggcgcgtc agcgggtgtt ggcgggtgtc ggggcgcagc catgacccag
      421 tcacgtagcg atagcggagt gtatactggc ttaactatgc ggcatcagag cagattgtac
      481 tgagagtgca ccatatgcgg tgtgaaatac cgcacagatg cgtaaggaga aaataccgca
      541 tcaggcgctc ttccgcttcc tcgctcactg actcgctgcg ctcggtcgtt cggctgcggc
      601 gagcggtatc agctcactca aaggcggtaa tacggttatc cacagaatca ggggataacg
      661 caggaaagaa catgtgagca aaaggccagc aaaaggccag gaaccgtaaa aaggccgcgt
      721 tgctggcgtt tttccatagg ctccgccccc ctgacgagca tcacaaaaat cgacgctcaa
      781 gtcagaggtg gcgaaacccg acaggactat aaagatacca ggcgtttccc cctggaagct
      841 ccctcgtgcg ctctcctgtt ccgaccctgc cgcttaccgg atacctgtcc gcctttctcc
      901 cttcgggaag cgtggcgctt tctcatagct cacgctgtag gtatctcagt tcggtgtagg
      961 tcgttcgctc caagctgggc tgtgtgcacg aaccccccgt tcagcccgac cgctgcgcct
     1021 tatccggtaa ctatcgtctt gagtccaacc cggtaagaca cgacttatcg ccactggcag
     1081 cagccactgg taacaggatt agcagagcga ggtatgtagg cggtgctaca gagttcttga
     1141 agtggtggcc taactacggc tacactagaa ggacagtatt tggtatctgc gctctgctga
     1201 agccagttac cttcggaaaa agagttggta gctcttgatc cggcaaacaa accaccgctg
     1261 gtagcggtgg tttttttgtt tgcaagcagc agattacgcg cagaaaaaaa ggatctcaag
     1321 aagatccttt gatcttttct acggggtctg acgctcagtg gaacgaaaac tcacgttaag
     1381 ggattttggt catgagatta tcaaaaagga tcttcaccta gatcctttta aattaaaaat
     1441 gaagttttaa atcaatctaa agtatatatg agtaaacttg gtctgacagt taccaatgct
     1501 taatcagtga ggcacctatc tcagcgatct gtctatttcg ttcatccata gttgcctgac
     1561 tccccgtcgt gtagataact acgatacggg agggcttacc atctggcccc agtgctgcaa
     1621 tgataccgcg agacccacgc tcaccggctc cagatttatc agcaataaac cagccagccg
     1681 gaagggccga gcgcagaagt ggtcctgcaa ctttatccgc ctccatccag tctattaatt
     1741 gttgccggga agctagagta agtagttcgc cagttaatag tttgcgcaac gttgttgcca
     1801 ttgctacagg catcgtggtg tcacgctcgt cgtttggtat ggcttcattc agctccggtt
     1861 cccaacgatc aaggcgagtt acatgatccc ccatgttgtg caaaaaagcg gttagctcct
     1921 tcggtcctcc gatcgttgtc agaagtaagt tggccgcagt gttatcactc atggttatgg
     1981 cagcactgca taattctctt actgtcatgc catccgtaag atgcttttct gtgactggtg
     2041 agtactcaac caagtcattc tgagaatagt gtatgcggcg accgagttgc tcttgcccgg
     2101 cgtcaatacg ggataatacc gcgccacata gcagaacttt aaaagtgctc atcattggaa
     2161 aacgttcttc ggggcgaaaa ctctcaagga tcttaccgct gttgagatcc agttcgatgt
     2221 aacccactcg tgcacccaac tgatcttcag catcttttac tttcaccagc gtttctgggt
     2281 gagcaaaaac aggaaggcaa aatgccgcaa aaaagggaat aagggcgaca cggaaatgtt
     2341 gaatactcat actcttcctt tttcaatatt attgaagcat ttatcagggt tattgtctca
     2401 tgagcggata catatttgaa tgtatttaga aaaataaaca aataggggtt ccgcgcacat
     2461 ttccccgaaa agtgccacct aaattgtaag cgttaatatt ttgttaaaat tcgcgttaaa
     2521 tttttgttaa atcagctcat tttttaacca ataggccgaa atcggcaaaa tcccttataa
     2581 atcaaaagaa tagaccgaga tagggttgag tgttgttcca gtttggaaca agagtccact
     2641 attaaagaac gtggactcca acgtcaaagg nnnnnnnnnn nnnnnnnnnn nnnnnnnnnn
     2701 nnnnnnnnnn nnnnnnnnnt nnnnnnnnnn nnnnnnnnnn nnnnnnnnnn nnnnnnnnnn
     2761 nnnnnnnnnn nnnnnnnnnn nnnnnnnnnn nnnnnnnnnn nnnnnnnnnn ngnnnnnnnn
     2821 nnnnnnnnnn nnnnnnnnnn nnnnnnnnnn nnnnnnnnnn nnnnnnnnnn nnnnnnnnnn
     2881 nnnnnnnnnn nnnnnnnnnn nnnnnnnnnn nnnnnnnnnn nnnnnnnnnn nnnnnnccca
     2941 ttcgccattc aggctgcgca actgttggga agggcgatcg gtgcgggcct cttcgctatt
     3001 acgccaggat cttcagcgga gcgggacttg tcggcctttt tctagtctct agttactact
     3061 gtgcatgtct tcttacttag gatcctcact tagaagacct ccccgggtct agatttgtca
     3121 tcatcgtctt tgtagtcagc ggccgccaaa gcttggattt ttctcagggc cttttgcaca
     3181 atgtatttcc taataaaact ttgcttgaca ggttccgtca tcgtactacc caattgtgtt
     3241 ttttcaaaat tcttgcaggt ttcgatggct tcttgtaata agctgcgttg ctcctctgga
     3301 gaaaagattt ggttaatttg gttgaggacg tttggtacgg tattttgtga tgattgctgt
     3361 tgcaaagggt tgttgtccgc acttgaattg ggaggttgca tttgctgctg ttgaggcata
     3421 gctgtttcct gtgtgaaatt gttatccgct cacaagtcga cacattatac gagccggaag
     3481 cataaagtgt aaagcccgga attcccgt
//
