>Addgene plasmid #21871 | pMLM36 (aka pBR-UV5-GP-FD2) | addgene partial sequence | sequence record 39381 | F1ori-R 5'-AGGGAAGAAAGCGAAAGGAG-3'
[62 nt withheld, positions 1-62]
CCCATTCGCCATTCAGGCTGCGCAACTGTTGGGAAGGGCGATCGGTGCGGGCCTCTTCGCTATTACGCCA
GGATCTTCAGCGGAGCGGGACTTGTCGGCCTTTTTCTAGTCTCTAGTTACTACTGTGCATGTCTTCTTAC
TTAGGATCCTCACTTAGAAGACCTCCCCGGGTCTAGATTTGTCATCATCGTCTTTGTAGTCAGCGGCCGC
CAAAGCTTGGATTTTTCTCAGGGCCTTTTGCACAATGTATTTCCTAATAAAACTTTGCTTGACAGGTTCC
GTCATCGTACTACCCAATTGTGTTTTTTCAAAATTCTTGCAGGTTTCGATGGCTTCTTGTAATAAGCTGC
GTTGCTCCTCTGGAGAAAAGATTTGGTTAATTTGGTTGAGGACGTTTGGTACGGTATTTTGTGATGATTG
CTGTTGCAAAGGGTTGTTGTCCGCACTTGAATTGGGAGGTTGCATTTGCTGCTGTTGAGGCATAGCTGTT
TCCTGTGTGAAATTGTTATCCGCTCACAAGTCGACACATTATACGAGCCGGAAGCATAAAGTGTAAAGCC
CGGAATTCCCGTTCCAGTAACCGGGCATGTTCATCATCAGTAACCCGTATCGTGAGCATCCTCTCTCGTT
TCATCGGTATCATTACCCCCATGAACAGAAATCCCCCTTACACGGAGGCATCAGTGACCAAACAGGAAAA
AACCGCCCTTAACATGGCCCGCTTTATCAGAAGCCAGACATTAACGCTTCTGGAGAAACTCAACGAGCTG
GACGCGGATGAACAGGCAGACATCTGTGAATCGCTTCACGACCACGCTGATGAGCTTTACCGCAGCTGCC
TCGCGCGTTTCGGTGATGACGGTGAAAACCTCTGACACATGCAGCTCCC
